>Addgene plasmid #187414 | pAAV-ND4 Right-GSVG-UGI | addgene full sequence | sequence record 368595 | Addgene NGS Result
CTGCGCGCTCGCTCGCTCACTGAGGCCGCCCGGGCAAAGCCCGGGCGTCGGGCGACCTTTGGTCGCCCGG
CCTCAGTGAGCGAGCGAGCGCGCAGAGAGGGAGTGGCCAACTCCATCACTAGGGGTTCCTGCGGCCGCAC
GCGTCGATGTACGGGCCAGATATACGCGTTGACATTGATTATTGACTAGTTATTAATAGTAATCAATTAC
GGGGTCATTAGTTCATAGCCCATATATGGAGTTCCGCGTTACATAACTTACGGTAAATGGCCCGCCTGGC
TGACCGCCCAACGACCCCCGCCCATTGACGTCAATAATGACGTATGTTCCCATAGTAACGCCAATAGGGA
CTTTCCATTGACGTCAATGGGTGGAGTATTTACGGTAAACTGCCCACTTGGCAGTACATCAAGTGTATCA
TATGCCAAGTACGCCCCCTATTGACGTCAATGACGGTAAATGGCCCGCCTGGCATTATGCCCAGTACATG
ACCTTATGGGACTTTCCTACTTGGCAGTACATCTACGTATTAGTCATCGCTATTACCATGGTGATGCGGT
TTTGGCAGTACATCAATGGGCGTGGATAGCGGTTTGACTCACGGGGATTTCCAAGTCTCCACCCCATTGA
CGTCAATGGGAGTTTGTTTTGGCACCAAAATCAACGGGACTTTCCAAAATGTCGTAACAACTCCGCCCCA
TTGACGCAAATGGGCGGTAGGCGTGTACGGTGGGAGGTCTATATAAGCAGAGCTCTCTGGCTAACTAGAG
AACCCACTGCTTACTGGCTTATCGAAATTCAAGTTTGTACAAAAAAGCAGGCTGCCACCATGGCTCTTAG
TCGAGCCGTCTGTGGTACTTCCCGACAGCTTGCTCCAGTCTTGGGGTACCTTGGCTCCCGACAAAAGCAC
TCTCTCCCTGATTACCCTTACGATGTACCTGACTACGCCGGCTACCCTTACGACGTACCAGATTACGCTG
GATATCCATACGATGTCCCTGATTATGCTGGGATCCGAATTCAAGATCTGCGTACCCTGGGTTACAGCCA
GCAGCAGCAGGAGAAGATCAAGCCAAAGGTGCGCAGCACCGTGGCCCAGCACCATGAAGCTCTGGTGGGT
CACGGCTTCACCCACGCGCACATCGTGGCTCTGAGCCAGCACCCAGCCGCGCTGGGTACCGTGGCCGTGA
AATATCAGGACATGATTGCTGCCCTGCCAGAGGCTACCCATGAAGCGATTGTGGGTGTGGGCAAGCAGTG
GAGCGGTGCTCGTGCGCTGGAGGCCCTGCTGACCGTGGCCGGTGAACTGCGTGGCCCGCCGCTGCAGCTG
GATACCGGCCAGCTGCTGAAAATCGCGAAACGTGGCGGTGTGACCGCTGTGGAAGCTGTGCATGCCTGGC
GTAATGCTCTGACCGGTGCCCCGCTGAACCTGACCCCGGAACAAGTGGTTGCGATTGCGTCCCATGATGG
TGGTAAACAAGCCCTGGAGACCGTTCAAGCTCTGCTGCCAGTGCTGTGCCAGGCTCATGGTCTGACCCCG
CAGCAGGTGGTGGCTATTGCCAGCCATGATGGCGGCAAGCAGGCTCTGGAGACCGTGCAGCGTCTGCTGC
CGGTGCTGTGCCAAGCCCATGGCCTGACCCCGCAGCAAGTTGTGGCTATTGCCAGCAACGGCGGTGGCAA
ACAGGCGCTGGAAACCGTGCAGCGCCTGTTACCGGTGCTGTGCCAAGCGCATGGTCTGACCCCGGAGCAG
GTGGTGGCCATCGCTAGCAACAACGGTGGCAAGCAGGCCCTGGAAACCGTGCAGGCGCTGTTGCCGGTGC
TGTGCCAGGCCCATGGCTTAACCCCGGAACAAGTGGTGGCCATTGCGAGCAATGGTGGCGGTAAACAGGC
TCTGGAAACCGTGCAGGCCCTGCTTCCGGTGCTGTGCCAGGCCCATGGGCTGACCCCGGAACAAGTTGTG
GCTATCGCCAGCAACATCGGCGGCAAGCAGGCGCTGGAGACCGTTCAGGCTCTGTTACCGGTGCTGTGCC
AGGCGCATGGCCTGACCCCGGAACAGGTGGTGGCGATCGCTAGCAACATTGGCGGTAAACAGGCCCTGGA
GACCGTTCAGCGCCTGCTCCCGGTGCTGTGCCAGGCCCATGGTCTGACCCCGGAACAGGTTGTTGCTATT
GCCAGCAACAACGGCGGCAAGCAGGCCCTGGAGACCGTGCAGGCGCTGCTACCGGTGCTGTGCCAGGCCC
ATGGACTGACCCCGGAGCAGGTTGTGGCCATCGCGTCCAATGGCGGTGGCAAACAGGCTCTGGAGACCGT
TCAGCGTCTGTTACCGGTGCTGTGCCAGGCACATGGCCTGACCCCGGAGCAAGTTGTTGCCATCGCTAGC
AACATTGGTGGCAAGCAGGCGCTGGAAACCGTTCAGCGCCTGCTACCGGTGCTGTGCCAGGCTCATGGCT
TAACCCCGGAGCAGGTTGTCGCCATTGCCAGCAACAATGGTGGCAAACAGGCTCTGGAAACTGTGCAGGC
CCTGCTACCGGTGCTGTGCCAGGCCCATGGGTTAACCCCGGAACAGGTTGTGGCCATTGCCTCCAATAAC
GGTGGCAAGCAGGCGCTGGAAACGGTGCAGGCTCTGCTTCCGGTGCTGTGCCAGGCTCATGGGCTGACCC
CGGAGCAAGTGGTTGCTATTGCGTCCAACATTGGTGGCAAACAGGCCCTGGAAACCGTTCAGGCGCTGCT
CCCGGTGCTGTGCCAGGCCCATGGGCTAACCCCGGAACAGGTGGTTGCCATTGCCTCCAACAATGGTGGC
AAGCAGGCCCTGGAAACGGTTCAGCGTCTGCTTCCGGTGCTGTGCCAGGCCCATGGGCTTACCCCGCAGC
AAGTTGTTGCTATCGCCAGCAATATTGGTGGCAAACAGGCTCTGGAAACGGTGCAGCGCCTGCTACCGGT
GCTGTGCCAGGCTCATGGTTTAACCCCGCAGCAGGTGGTTGCGATTGCCTCCAACAACGGTGGCAAGCAG
GCGCTGGAAACTGTTCAGCGTCTGCTCCCGGTGCTGTGCCAGGCTCACGGCCTGACCCCGCAGCAAGTGG
TGGCTATCGCCTCCAACGGTGGTGGTCGCCCGGCTCTGGAAAGCATTGTGGCGCAGCTGAGCCGTCCAGA
CCCGGCCCTGGCGGCTCTGACCAATGATCACCTGGTGGCCCTGGCCTGCCTGGGTGGCCGTCCGGCTCTG
GATGCCGTGAAGAAAGGTCTGGGCGGATCCGGCAGCTACGCCCTGGGTCCGTATCAGATTAGCGCCCCGC
AGCTGCCAGCATACAATGGTCAGACCGTGGGTACCTTCTACTATGTGAACGACGCTGGCGGTCTGGAGGG
CAAGGTGTTTAGCAGCGGCGGTCCAACCCCGTACCCAAACTATGCCAATGCCGGTCATGTGGAGAGTCAG
AGCGCCCTGTTCATGCGTGATAACGGCATCAGCGAGGGTCTGGTGTTCCACAACAACCCGGAAGGCACCT
GCGGTTTTTGCGTGAACATGACCGAGACCCTGCTGCCGGAAAACGCGAAAATGACCGTGGTGCCGCCGGA
AGGTGTCATTCCAGTGAAGCGCGGCGCTACCGGTGAAACCAAAGTGTTTACCGGTAACAGCAACGGCCCG
AAGAGCCCGACCAAAGGCGGTTGCTCTGGCGGCTCAACTAATCTGAGCGACATCATTGAGAAGGAGACTG
GGAAACAGCTGGTCATTCAGGAGTCCATCCTGATGCTGCCTGAGGAGGTGGAGGAAGTGATCGGCAACAA
GCCAGAGTCTGACATCCTGGTGCACACCGCCTACGACGAGTCCACAGATGAGAATGTGATGCTGCTGACC
TCTGACGCCCCCGAGTATAAGCCTTGGGCCCTGGTCATCCAGGATTCTAACGGCGAGAATAAGATCAAGA
TGCTGTGAGGGCCCTATTCTATAGTGTCACCTAAATGCTAGAGCTCGCTGATCAGCCTCGACTGTGCCTT
CTAGTTGCCAGCCATCTGTTGTTTGCCCCTCCCCCGTGCCTTCCTTGACCCTGGAAGGTGCCACTCCCAC
TGTCCTTTCCTAATAAAATGAGGAAATTGCATCGCATTGTCTGAGTAGGTGTCATTCTATTCTGGGGGGT
GGGGTGGGGCAGGACAGCAAGGGGGAGGATTGGGAAGACAATAGCAGGCATGCTGGGGAGGGCCGCAGGA
ACCCCTAGTGATGGAGTTGGCCACTCCCTCTCTGCGCGCTCGCTCGCTCACTGAGGCCGGGCGACCAAAG
GTCGCCCGACGCCCGGGCTTTGCCCGGGCGGCCTCAGTGAGCGAGCGAGCGCGCAGCTGCCTGCAGGGGC
GCCTGATGCGGTATTTTCTCCTTACGCATCTGTGCGGTATTTCACACCGCATA
[95 nt withheld, positions 4394-4488]
T
[46 nt withheld, positions 4490-4535]
C
[141 nt withheld, positions 4537-4677]
CCTTTGACGTTGGAGTCCACGTTCTTT
[37 nt withheld, positions 4705-4741]
ACTCTATCTCGGGCTATTCTTTTGATTTATAAGGGATTTTGCCGATTTCGGTCTATTGGTTAAAAAATGA
GCTGATTTAACAAAAATTTAACGCGAATTTTAACAAAATATTAACGTTTACAATTTTATGGTGCACTCTC
AGTACAATCTGCTCTGATGCCGCATAGTTAAGCCAGCCCCGACACCCGCCAACACCCGCTGACGCGCCCT
GACGGGCTTGTCTGCTCCCGGCATCCGCTTACAGACAAGCTGTGACCGTCTCCGGGAGCTGCATGTGTCA
GAGGTTTTCACCGTCATCACCGAAACGCGCGAGACGAAAGGGCCTCGTGATACGCCTATTTTTATAGGTT
AATGTCATGATAATAATGGTTTCTTAGACGTCAGGTGGCACTTTTCGGGGAAATGTGCGCGGAACCCCTA
TTTGTTTATTTTTCTAAATACATTCAAATATGTATCCGCTCATGAGACAATAACCCTGATAAATGCTTCA
ATAATATTGAAAAAGGAAGAGTATGAGTATTCAACATTTCCGTGTCGCCCTTATTCCCTTTTTTGCGGCA
TTTTGCCTTCCTGTTTTTGCTCACCCAGAAACGCTGGTGAAAGTAAAAGATGCTGAAGATCAGTTGGGTG
CACGAGTGGGTTACATCGAACTGGATCTCAACAGCGGTAAGATCCTTGAGAGTTTTCGCCCCGAAGAACG
TTTTCCAATGATGAGCACTTTTAAAGTTCTGCTATGTGGCGCGGTATTATCCCGTATTGACGCCGGGCAA
GAGCAACTCGGTCGCCGCATACACTATTCTCAGAATGACTTGGTTGAGTACTCACCAGTCACAGAAAAGC
ATCTTACGGATGGCATGACAGTAAGAGAATTATGCAGTGCTGCCATAACCATGAGTGATAACACTGCGGC
CAACTTACTTCTGACAACGATCGGAGGACCGAAGGAGCTAACCGCTTTTTTGCACAACATGGGGGATCAT
GTAACTCGCCTTGATCGTTGGGAACCGGAGCTGAATGAAGCCATACCAAACGACGAGCGTGACACCACGA
TGCCTGTAGCAATGGCAACAACGTTGCGCAAACTATTAACTGGCGAACTACTTACTCTAGCTTCCCGGCA
ACAATTAATAGACTGGATGGAGGCGGATAAAGTTGCAGGACCACTTCTGCGCTCGGCCCTTCCGGCTGGC
TGGTTTATTGCTGATAAATCTGGAGCCGGTGAGCGTGGGTCTCGCGGTATCATTGCAGCACTGGGGCCAG
ATGGTAAGCCCTCCCGTATCGTAGTTATCTACACGACGGGGAGTCAGGCAACTATGGATGAACGAAATAG
ACAGATCGCTGAGATAGGTGCCTCACTGATTAAGCATTGGTAACTGTCAGACCAAGTTTACTCATATATA
CTTTAGATTGATTTAAAACTTCATTTTTAATTTAAAAGGATCTAGGTGAAGATCCTTTTTGATAATCTCA
TGACCAAAATCCCTTAACGTGAGTTTTCGTTCCACTGAGCGTCAGACCCCGTAGAAAAGATCAAAGGATC
TTCTTGAGATCCTTTTTTTCTGCGCGTAATCTGCTGCTTGCAAACAAAAAAACCACCGCTACCAGCGGTG
GTTTGTTTGCCGGATCAAGAGCTACCAACTCTTTTTCCGAAGGTAACTGGCTTCAGCAGAGCGCAGATAC
CAAATACTGTTCTTCTAGTGTAGCCGTAGTTAGGCCACCACTTCAAGAACTCTGTAGCACCGCCTACATA
CCTCGCTCTGCTAATCCTGTTACCAGTGGCTGCTGCCAGTGGCGATAAGTCGTGTCTTACCGGGTTGGAC
TCAAGACGATAGTTACCGGATAAGGCGCAGCGGTCGGGCTGAACGGGGGGTTCGTGCACACAGCCCAGCT
TGGAGCGAACGACCTACACCGAACTGAGATACCTACAGCGTGAGCTATGAGAAAGCGCCACGCTTCCCGA
AGGGAGAAAGGCGGACAGGTATCCGGTAAGCGGCAGGGTCGGAACAGGAGAGCGCACGAGGGAGCTTCCA
GGGGGAAACGCCTGGTATCTTTATAGTCCTGTCGGGTTTCGCCACCTCTGACTTGAGCGTCGATTTTTGT
GATGCTCGTCAGGGGGGCGGAGCCTATGGAAAAACGCCAGCAACGCGGCCTTTTTACGGTTCCTGGCCTT
TTGCTGGCCTTTTGCTCACATGTGTCGAC
Features (pLannotate 1.2.2; 21 found; start..end, strand, type, name):
      1..130     -  repeat_region  AAV2 ITR (fragment): inverted terminal repeat of adeno-associated virus serotype 2 inverted
    171..550     +  enhancer       CMV enhancer: human cytomegalovirus immediate early enhancer
    551..754     +  promoter       CMV promoter: human cytomegalovirus (CMV) immediate early promoter
    750..783     +  LTR            5' LTR (truncated) (fragment): truncated 5' long terminal repeat (LTR) from HIV-1
    800..820     +  protein_bind   attB1: mutant version of attB; core recombination site for the Gateway® BP reaction BP Clonase™
    836..934     +  CDS            SOD2 (fragment): SODM_HUMAN - Experimental evidence at protein level: Swiss-Prot protein existence level 1. Destroys superoxide anion radicals which are normally produced within the cells and which are toxic to biological systems. From Homo sapiens (Human).
    953..979     +  CDS            HA: HA (human influenza hemagglutinin) epitope tag
   1025..1531    +  CDS            avrBs3 (fragment): AVRB3_XANEU - Experimental evidence at protein level: Swiss-Prot protein existence level 1. Avirulence protein. Acts as a transcription factor in C.annuum plants. In susceptible plants lacking the Bs3 resistance gene induces expression of a number of genes, including genes homologous to a family of auxin-induced genes, alpha-expansin genes, pectate lyase, anthocyanidin glucoside rhamnosyl transferase and at least one transcription factor, UPA20. Their expression leads to plant hypertrophy in mesophyll cells, probably mainly mediated by UPA20 (PubMed:17962565). In resistant plants induces the h
   3122..3241    +  CDS            avrBs3 (fragment): AVRB3_XANEU - Experimental evidence at protein level: Swiss-Prot protein existence level 1. Avirulence protein. Acts as a transcription factor in C.annuum plants. In susceptible plants lacking the Bs3 resistance gene induces expression of a number of genes, including genes homologous to a family of auxin-induced genes, alpha-expansin genes, pectate lyase, anthocyanidin glucoside rhamnosyl transferase and at least one transcription factor, UPA20. Their expression leads to plant hypertrophy in mesophyll cells, probably mainly mediated by UPA20 (PubMed:17962565). In resistant plants induces the h
   3242..3664    +  CDS            dddA (fragment): DDDA_BURC1 - Experimental evidence at protein level: Swiss-Prot protein existence level 1. Toxic component of a toxin-immunity protein module, which functions as a cellular contact-dependent growth inhibition (CDI) system. CDI modules allow bacteria to communicate with and inhibit the growth of closely related neighboring bacteria in a contact-dependent fashion. Bacteria that have this module inhibit or kill bacteria without it, giving them a growth advantage. Probably specifically inhibited by cognate immunity protein DddI (Probable). The C-terminal 163 residue fragment has double-stranded DN
   3677..3925    +  CDS            UGI: UNGI_BPPB2 - Experimental evidence at protein level: Swiss-Prot protein existence level 1. This protein binds specifically and reversibly to the host uracil-DNA glycosylase, preventing removal of uracil residues from PBS2 DNA by the host uracil-excision repair system. From Bacillus phage PBS2 (Bacteriophage PBS2).
   3938..3956    -  promoter       SP6 promoter: promoter for bacteriophage SP6 RNA polymerase
   3982..4189    +  polyA_signal   bGH poly(A) signal: bovine growth hormone polyadenylation signal
   4197..4337    +  repeat_region  AAV2 ITR: inverted terminal repeat of adeno-associated virus serotype 2 inverted
   4342..4393    -  misc_feature   bom (fragment): basis of mobility region from pBR322
   4412..4867    +  rep_origin     f1 ori (sequence partly withheld): f1 bacteriophage origin of replication; arrow indicates direction of (+) strand synthesis
   4868..4917    -  misc_feature   bom (fragment): basis of mobility region from pBR322
   5019..5054    -  CDS            rop (fragment): Rop protein, which maintains plasmids at low copy number; rop
   5149..5253    +  promoter       AmpR promoter: bla
   5254..6114    +  CDS            AmpR: β-lactamase; bla; confers resistance to ampicillin, carbenicillin, and related antibiotics
   6285..6873    +  rep_origin     ori: high-copy-number ColE1/pMB1/pBR322/pUC origin of replication
