[The description below was written by a language model from this plasmid's Addgene catalogue record and pLannotate feature annotations shown in this document.]
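Description:
pAAV-ND4 Right-GSVG-UGI is a 6.9 kb AAV transfer plasmid for mammalian expression of a TALE-guided cytosine deaminase directed at the human mitochondrial ND4 gene. The expression cassette lies between two AAV2 inverted terminal repeats, one of which is annotated only as a fragment. The ITRs allow the intervening DNA to be packaged into recombinant AAV particles when replication and capsid functions are supplied in trans, and the plasmid can also be transfected directly. In bacteria it is maintained through a high-copy ColE1/pUC-type origin and selected with ampicillin via β-lactamase. An f1 origin is also present, along with small remnants of pBR322 bom and rop sequences.

Transcription is driven by the CMV immediate-early enhancer and promoter and terminated by the bovine growth hormone polyadenylation signal. The open reading frame begins with an N-terminal fragment of human SOD2, which most likely acts as a mitochondrial targeting sequence, followed by an HA epitope tag for detection. Next come N- and C-terminal scaffold segments matching the Xanthomonas TALE protein AvrBs3. The unannotated stretch between them presumably holds the repeat array that specifies the "right" ND4 binding site. Fused downstream is a fragment of the Burkholderia double-stranded DNA cytidine deaminase DddA, recorded as the GSVG variant, and then a uracil glycosylase inhibitor (UGI) from phage PBS2. UGI blocks excision of the uracil produced by deamination, which favours a stable C-to-T change. Short attB1, truncated HIV LTR and SP6 promoter annotations appear to be cloning remnants.

The associated work concerns monomeric DddA-TALE fusion deaminases, so this construct serves for base editing of mitochondrial DNA at ND4 in human cells. The record does not state whether it is used alone or with a "left" partner.
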