Addgene plasmid #187414: pAAV-ND4 Right-GSVG-UGI
Purpose: human mitochondrial DNA ND4 target TALE
Depositing lab: Jin-Soo Kim. Depositing organization: Institute for Basic Science. Publication: Base editing in human cells with monomeric DddA-TALE fusion deaminases. Mok YG, Lee JM, Chung E, Lee J, Lim K, Cho SI, Kim JS. Nat Commun. 2022 Jul 12;13(1):4038. doi: 10.1038/s41467-022-31745-y. PubMed 35821233.
Backbone
  Vector backbone: pAAV
  Vector type: Mammalian Expression, AAV, TALEN
Growth in bacteria
  Bacterial resistance: Ampicillin, 100 μg/mL
  Growth temperature: 37°C
  Growth strain: NEB Stable
  Copy number: Unknown
Gene/Insert
  Gene/Insert name: DddA GSVG variant
  Species: H. sapiens (human)
  Promoter: CMV
  Cloning method: Gibson Cloning
  Sequencing primers: 5′ acgatgtccctgattatgctgggatccgaattcaagatctgcgtaccctgggttacag
Terms and licenses: Academic/Nonprofit Terms; Industry Terms: Not Available to Industry
How to cite: pAAV-ND4 Right-GSVG-UGI was a gift from Jin-Soo Kim (Addgene plasmid # 187414 ; http://n2t.net/addgene:187414 ; RRID:Addgene_187414)
